>Addgene plasmid #12239 | pLVTH-sip53 | depositor full sequence | sequence record 7251 | Author sequence
TTGGAAGGGCTAATTCACTCCCAAAGAAGACAAGATATCCTTGATCTGTGGATCTACCACACACAAGGCT
ACTTCCCTGATTAGCAGAACTACACACCAGGGCCAGGGGTCAGATATCCACTGACCTTTGGATGGTGCTA
CAAGCTAGTACCAGTTGAGCCAGATAAGGTAGAAGAGGCCAATAAAGGAGAGAACACCAGCTTGTTACAC
CCTGTGAGCCTGCATGGGATGGATGACCCGGAGAGAGAAGTGTTAGAGTGGAGGTTTGACAGCCGCCTAG
CATTTCATCACGTGGCCCGAGAGCTGCATCCGGAGTACTTCAAGAACTGCTGATATCGAGCTTGCTACAA
GGGACTTTCCGCTGGGGACTTTCCAGGGAGGCGTGGCCTGGGCGGGACTGGGGAGTGGCGAGCCCTCAGA
TCCTGCATATAAGCAGCTGCTTTTTGCCTGTACTGGGTCTCTCTGGTTAGACCAGATCTGAGCCTGGGAG
CTCTCTGGCTAACTAGGGAACCCACTGCTTAAGCCTCAATAAAGCTTGCCTTGAGTGCTTCAAGTAGTGT
GTGCCCGTCTGTTGTGTGACTCTGGTAACTAGAGATCCCTCAGACCCTTTTAGTCAGTGTGGAAAATCTC
TAGCAGTGGCGCCCGAACAGGGACTTGAAAGCGAAAGGGAAACCAGAGGAGCTCTCTCGACGCAGGACTC
GGCTTGCTGAAGCGCGCACGGCAAGAGGCGAGGGGCGGCGACTGGTGAGTACGCCAAAAATTTTGACTAG
CGGAGGCTAGAAGGAGAGAGATGGGTGCGAGAGCGTCAGTATTAAGCGGGGGAGAATTAGATCGCGATGG
GAAAAAATTCGGTTAAGGCCAGGGGGAAAGAAAAAATATAAATTAAAACATATAGTATGGGCAAGCAGGG
AGCTAGAACGATTCGCAGTTAATCCTGGCCTGTTAGAAACATCAGAAGGCTGTAGACAAATACTGGGACA
GCTACAACCATCCCTTCAGACAGGATCAGAAGAACTTAGATCATTATATAATACAGTAGCAACCCTCTAT
TGTGTGCATCAAAGGATAGAGATAAAAGACACCAAGGAAGCTTTAGACAAGATAGAGGAAGAGCAAAACA
AAAGTAAGACCACCGCACAGCAAGCGGCCGCTGATCTTCAGACCTGGAGGAGGAGATATGAGGGACAATT
GGAGAAGTGAATTATATAAATATAAAGTAGTAAAAATTGAACCATTAGGAGTAGCACCCACCAAGGCAAA
GAGAAGAGTGGTGCAGAGAGAAAAAAGAGCAGTGGGAATAGGAGCTTTGTTCCTTGGGTTCTTGGGAGCA
GCAGGAAGCACTATGGGCGCAGCGTCAATGACGCTGACGGTACAGGCCAGACAATTATTGTCTGGTATAG
TGCAGCAGCAGAACAATTTGCTGAGGGCTATTGAGGCGCAACAGCATCTGTTGCAACTCACAGTCTGGGG
CATCAAGCAGCTCCAGGCAAGAATCCTGGCTGTGGAAAGATACCTAAAGGATCAACAGCTCCTGGGGATT
TGGGGTTGCTCTGGAAAACTCATTTGCACCACTGCTGTGCCTTGGAATGCTAGTTGGAGTAATAAATCTC
TGGAACAGATTTGGAATCACACGACCTGGATGGAGTGGGACAGAGAAATTAACAATTACACAAGCTTAAT
ACACTCCTTAATTGAAGAATCGCAAAACCAGCAAGAAAAGAATGAACAAGAATTATTGGAATTAGATAAA
TGGGCAAGTTTGTGGAATTGGTTTAACATAACAAATTGGCTGTGGTATATAAAATTATTCATAATGATAG
TAGGAGGCTTGGTAGGTTTAAGAATAGTTTTTGCTGTACTTTCTATAGTGAATAGAGTTAGGCAGGGATA
TTCACCATTATCGTTTCAGACCCACCTCCCAACCCCGAGGGGACCCGACAGGCCCGAAGGAATAGAAGAA
GAAGGTGGAGAGAGAGACAGAGACAGATCCATTCGATTAGTGAACGGATCTCGACGGTATCGATCACGAG
ACTAGCCTCGACCATCGATGTCGACGATAAGCTTTGCAAAGATGGATAAAGTTTTAAACAGAGAGGAATC
TTTGCAGCTAATGGACCTTCTAGGTCTTGAAAGGAGTGGGAATTGGCTCCGGTGCCCGTCAGTGGGCAGA
GCGCACATCGCCCACAGTCCCCGAGAAGTTGGGGGGAGGGGTCGGCAATTGAACCGGTGCCTAGAGAAGG
TGGCGCGGGGTAAACTGGGAAAGTGATGTCGTGTACTGGCTCCGCCTTTTTCCCGAGGGTGGGGGAGAAC
CGTATATAAGTGCAGTAGTCGCCGTGAACGTTCTTTTTCGCAACGGGTTTGCCGCCAGAACACAGGTAAG
TGCCGTGTGTGGTTCCCGCGGGCCTGGCCTCTTTACGGGTTATGGCCCTTGCGTGCCTTGAATTACTTCC
ACTGGCTGCAGTACGTGATTCTTGATCCCGAGCTTCGGGTTGGAAGTGGGTGGGAGAGTTCGAGGCCTTG
CGCTTAAGGAGCCCCTTCGCCTCGTGCTTGAGTTGAGGCCTGGCCTGGGCGCTGGGGCCGCCGCGTGCGA
ATCTGGTGGCACCTTCGCGCCTGTCTCGCTGCTTTCGATAAGTCTCTAGCCATTTAAAATTTTTGATGAC
CTGCTGCGACGCTTTTTTTCTGGCAAGATAGTCTTGTAAATGCGGGCCAAGATCTGCACACTGGTATTTC
GGTTTTTGGGGCCGCGGGCGGCGACGGGGCCCGTGCGTCCCAGCGCACATGTTCGGCGAGGCGGGGCCTG
CGAGCGCGGCCACCGAGAATCGGACGGGGGTAGTCTCAAGCTGGCCGGCCTGCTCTGGTGCCTGGCCTCG
CGCCGCCGTGTATCGCCCCGCCCTGGGCGGCAAGGCTGGCCCGGTCGGCACCAGTTGCGTGAGCGGAAAG
ATGGCCGCTTCCCGGCCCTGCTGCAGGGAGCTCAAAATGGAGGACGCGGCGCTCGGGAGAGCGGGCGGGT
GAGTCACCCACACAAAGGAAAAGGGCCTTTCCGTCCTCAGCCGTCGCTTCATGTGACTCCACGGAGTACC
GGGCGCCGTCCAGGCACCTCGATTAGTTCTCGAGCTTTTGGAGTACGTCGTCTTTAGGTTGGGGGGAGGG
GTTTTATGCGATGGAGTTTCCCCACACTGAGTGGGTGGAGACTGAAGTTAGGCCAGCTTGGCACTTGATG
TAATTCTCCTTGGAATTTGCCCTTTTTGAGTTTGGATCTTGGTTCATTCTCAAGCCTCAGACAGTGGTTC
AAAGTTTTTTTCTTCCATTTCAGGTGTCGTGAGGAATTTCGACATTTAAATTTAATTAATCTCGACGGTA
TCGGTTAACTTTTAAAAGAAAAGGGGGGATTGGGGGGTACAGTGCAGGGGAAAGAATAGTAGACATAATA
GCAACAGACATACAAACTAAAGAATTACAAAAACAAATTACAAAAATTCAAAATTTTATCGATCACGAGA
CTAGCCTCGAGGTTTAAACTACGGGATCCAGGCCTAAGCTTACGCGTCCTAGCGCTACCGGTCGCCACCA
TGGTGAGCAAGGGCGAGGAGCTGTTCACCGGGGTGGTGCCCATCCTGGTCGAGCTGGACGGCGACGTAAA
CGGCCACAAGTTCAGCGTGTCCGGCGAGGGCGAGGGCGATGCCACCTACGGCAAGCTGACCCTGAAGTTC
ATCTGCACCACCGGCAAGCTGCCCGTGCCCTGGCCCACCCTCGTGACCACCCTGACCTACGGCGTGCAGT
GCTTCAGCCGCTACCCCGACCACATGAAGCAGCACGACTTCTTCAAGTCCGCCATGCCCGAAGGCTACGT
CCAGGAGCGCACCATCTTCTTCAAGGACGACGGCAACTACAAGACCCGCGCCGAGGTGAAGTTCGAGGGC
GACACCCTGGTGAACCGCATCGAGCTGAAGGGCATCGACTTCAAGGAGGACGGCAACATCCTGGGGCACA
AGCTGGAGTACAACTACAACAGCCACAACGTCTATATCATGGCCGACAAGCAGAAGAACGGCATCAAGGT
GAACTTCAAGATCCGCCACAACATCGAGGACGGCAGCGTGCAGCTCGCCGACCACTACCAGCAGAACACC
CCCATCGGCGACGGCCCCGTGCTGCTGCCCGACAACCACTACCTGAGCACCCAGTCCGCCCTGAGCAAAG
ACCCCAACGAGAAGCGCGATCACATGGTCCTGCTGGAGTTCGTGACCGCCGCCGGGATCACTCTCGGCAT
GGACGAGCTGTACAAGTCCGGACTCAGATCTCGACTAGCTAGTAGCTAGCTAGCTAGTCGAGCTCAAGCT
TCGAATTCCCGGGACTAGTCATATGATAATCAACCTCTGGATTACAAAATTTGTGAAAGATTGACTGGTA
TTCTTAACTATGTTGCTCCTTTTACGCTATGTGGATACGCTGCTTTAATGCCTTTGTATCATGCTATTGC
TTCCCGTATGGCTTTCATTTTCTCCTCCTTGTATAAATCCTGGTTGCTGTCTCTTTATGAGGAGTTGTGG
CCCGTTGTCAGGCAACGTGGCGTGGTGTGCACTGTGTTTGCTGACGCAACCCCCACTGGTTGGGGCATTG
CCACCACCTGTCAGCTCCTTTCCGGGACTTTCGCTTTCCCCCTCCCTATTGCCACGGCGGAACTCATCGC
CGCCTGCCTTGCCCGCTGCTGGACAGGGGCTCGGCTGTTGGGCACTGACAATTCCGTGGTGTTGTCGGGG
AAGCTGACGTCCTTTCCATGGCTGCTCGCCTGTGTTGCCACCTGGATTCTGCGCGGGACGTCCTTCTGCT
ACGTCCCTTCGGCCCTCAATCCAGCGGACCTTCCTTCCCGCGGCCTGCTGCCGGCTCTGCGGCCTCTTCC
GCGTCTTCGCCTTCGCCCTCAGACGAGTCGGATCTCCCTTTGGGCCGCCTCCCCGCATCGGTACGTATGG
CCAGGTACCTTTAAGACCAATGACTTACAAGGCAGCTGTAGATCTTAGCCACTTTTTAAAAGAAAAGGGG
GGACTGGAAGGGCTAATTCACTCCCAACGAAGACAAGATGGGATCAATTCACCATGCTAGTGGATCCCCC
TCGAGTTTACCACTCCCTATCAGTGATAGAGAAAAGTGAAAGTCGAGTTTACCACTCCCTATCAGTGATA
GAGAAAAGTGAAAGTCGAGTTTACCACTCCCTATCAGTGATAGAGAAAAGTGAAAGTCGAGTTTACCACT
CCCTATCAGTGATAGAGAAAAGTGAAAGTCGAGTTTACCACTCCCTATCAGTGATAGAGAAAAGTGAAAG
TCGAGTTTACCACTCCCTATCAGTGATAGAGAAAAGTGAAAGTCGAGTTTACCACTCCCTATCAGTGATA
GAGAAAAGTGAAAGTCGGGGCTGCAGGAATTCGAACGCTGACGTCATCAACCCGCTCCAAGGAATCGCGG
GCCCAGTGTCACTAGGCGGGAACACCCAGCGCGCGTGCGCCCTGGCAGGAAGATGGCTGTGAGGGACAGG
GGAGTGGCGCCCTGCAATATTTGCATGTCGCTATGTGTTCTGGGAAATCACCATAAACGTGAAATGTCTT
TGGATTTGGGAATCTTATAAGTTCTGTATGAGACCACAGATCCCCGACTCCAGTGGTAATCTACTTCAAG
AGAGTAGATTACCACTGGAGTCTTTTTGGAAAAGCTTATCGATACCGTCGCATGGGAATAACTTCGTATA
GCATACATTATACGAAGTTATGCTGCTTTTTGCTTGTACTGGGTCTCTCTGGTTAGACCAGATCTGAGCC
TGGGAGCTCTCTGGCTAACTAGGGAACCCACTGCTTAAGCCTCAATAAAGCTTGCCTTGAGTGCTTCAAG
TAGTGTGTGCCCGTCTGTTGTGTGACTCTGGTAACTAGAGATCCCTCAGACCCTTTTAGTCAGTGTGGAA
AATCTCTAGCAGCATCTAGAATTAATTCCGTGTATTCTATAGTGTCACCTAAATCGTATGTGTATGATAC
ATAAGGTTATGTATTAATTGTAGCCGCGTTCTAACGACAATATGTACAAGCCTAATTGTGTAGCATCTGG
CTTACTGAAGCAGACCCTATCATCTCTCTCGTAAACTGCCGTCAGAGTCGGTTTGGTTGGACGAACCTTC
TGAGTTTCTGGTAACGCCGTCCCGCACCCGGAAATGGTCAGCGAACCAATCAGCAGGGTCATCGCTAGCC
AGATCCTCTACGCCGGACGCATCGTGGCCGGCATCACCGGCGCCACAGGTGCGGTTGCTGGCGCCTATAT
CGCCGACATCACCGATGGGGAAGATCGGGCTCGCCACTTCGGGCTCATGAGCGCTTGTTTCGGCGTGGGT
ATGGTGGCAGGCCCCGTGGCCGGGGGACTGTTGGGCGCCATCTCCTTGCATGCACCATTCCTTGCGGCGG
CGGTGCTCAACGGCCTCAACCTACTACTGGGCTGCTTCCTAATGCAGGAGTCGCATAAGGGAGAGCGTCG
AATGGTGCACTCTCAGTACAATCTGCTCTGATGCCGCATAGTTAAGCCAGCCCCGACACCCGCCAACACC
CGCTGACGCGCCCTGACGGGCTTGTCTGCTCCCGGCATCCGCTTACAGACAAGCTGTGACCGTCTCCGGG
AGCTGCATGTGTCAGAGGTTTTCACCGTCATCACCGAAACGCGCGAGACGAAAGGGCCTCGTGATACGCC
TATTTTTATAGGTTAATGTCATGATAATAATGGTTTCTTAGACGTCAGGTGGCACTTTTCGGGGAAATGT
GCGCGGAACCCCTATTTGTTTATTTTTCTAAATACATTCAAATATGTATCCGCTCATGAGACAATAACCC
TGATAAATGCTTCAATAATATTGAAAAAGGAAGAGTATGAGTATTCAACATTTCCGTGTCGCCCTTATTC
CCTTTTTTGCGGCATTTTGCCTTCCTGTTTTTGCTCACCCAGAAACGCTGGTGAAAGTAAAAGATGCTGA
AGATCAGTTGGGTGCACGAGTGGGTTACATCGAACTGGATCTCAACAGCGGTAAGATCCTTGAGAGTTTT
CGCCCCGAAGAACGTTTTCCAATGATGAGCACTTTTAAAGTTCTGCTATGTGGCGCGGTATTATCCCGTA
TTGACGCCGGGCAAGAGCAACTCGGTCGCCGCATACACTATTCTCAGAATGACTTGGTTGAGTACTCACC
AGTCACAGAAAAGCATCTTACGGATGGCATGACAGTAAGAGAATTATGCAGTGCTGCCATAACCATGAGT
GATAACACTGCGGCCAACTTACTTCTGACAACGATCGGAGGACCGAAGGAGCTAACCGCTTTTTTGCACA
ACATGGGGGATCATGTAACTCGCCTTGATCGTTGGGAACCGGAGCTGAATGAAGCCATACCAAACGACGA
GCGTGACACCACGATGCCTGTAGCAATGGCAACAACGTTGCGCAAACTATTAACTGGCGAACTACTTACT
CTAGCTTCCCGGCAACAATTAATAGACTGGATGGAGGCGGATAAAGTTGCAGGACCACTTCTGCGCTCGG
CCCTTCCGGCTGGCTGGTTTATTGCTGATAAATCTGGAGCCGGTGAGCGTGGGTCTCGCGGTATCATTGC
AGCACTGGGGCCAGATGGTAAGCCCTCCCGTATCGTAGTTATCTACACGACGGGGAGTCAGGCAACTATG
GATGAACGAAATAGACAGATCGCTGAGATAGGTGCCTCACTGATTAAGCATTGGTAACTGTCAGACCAAG
TTTACTCATATATACTTTAGATTGATTTAAAACTTCATTTTTAATTTAAAAGGATCTAGGTGAAGATCCT
TTTTGATAATCTCATGACCAAAATCCCTTAACGTGAGTTTTCGTTCCACTGAGCGTCAGACCCCGTAGAA
AAGATCAAAGGATCTTCTTGAGATCCTTTTTTTCTGCGCGTAATCTGCTGCTTGCAAACAAAAAAACCAC
CGCTACCAGCGGTGGTTTGTTTGCCGGATCAAGAGCTACCAACTCTTTTTCCGAAGGTAACTGGCTTCAG
CAGAGCGCAGATACCAAATACTGTCCTTCTAGTGTAGCCGTAGTTAGGCCACCACTTCAAGAACTCTGTA
GCACCGCCTACATACCTCGCTCTGCTAATCCTGTTACCAGTGGCTGCTGCCAGTGGCGATAAGTCGTGTC
TTACCGGGTTGGACTCAAGACGATAGTTACCGGATAAGGCGCAGCGGTCGGGCTGAACGGGGGGTTCGTG
CACACAGCCCAGCTTGGAGCGAACGACCTACACCGAACTGAGATACCTACAGCGTGAGCATTGAGAAAGC
GCCACGCTTCCCGAAGGGAGAAAGGCGGACAGGTATCCGGTAAGCGGCAGGGTCGGAACAGGAGAGCGCA
CGAGGGAGCTTCCAGGGGGAAACGCCTGGTATCTTTATAGTCCTGTCGGGTTTCGCCACCTCTGACTTGA
GCGTCGATTTTTGTGATGCTCGTCAGGGGGGCGGAGCCTATGGAAAAACGCCAGCAACGCGGCCTTTTTA
CGGTTCCTGGCCTTTTGCTGGCCTTTTGCTCACATGTTCTTTCCTGCGTTATCCCCTGATTCTGTGGATA
ACCGTATTACCGCCTTTGAGTGAGCTGATACCGCTCGCCGCAGCCGAACGACCGAGCGCAGCGAGTCAGT
GAGCGAGGAAGCGGAAGAGCGCCCAATACGCAAACCGCCTCTCCCCGCGCGTTGGCCGATTCATTAATGC
AGCTGTGGAATGTGTGTCAGTTAGGGTGTGGAAAGTCCCCAGGCTCCCCAGCAGGCAGAAGTATGCAAAG
CATGCATCTCAATTAGTCAGCAACCAGGTGTGGAAAGTCCCCAGGCTCCCCAGCAGGCAGAAGTATGCAA
AGCATGCATCTCAATTAGTCAGCAACCATAGTCCCGCCCCTAACTCCGCCCATCCCGCCCCTAACTCCGC
CCAGTTCCGCCCATTCTCCGCCCCATGGCTGACTAATTTTTTTTATTTATGCAGAGGCCGAGGCCGCCTC
GGCCTCTGAGCTATTCCAGAAGTAGTGAGGAGGCTTTTTTGGAGGCCTAGGCTTTTGCAAAAAGCTTGGA
CACAAGACAGGCTTGCGAGATATGTTTGAGAATACCACTTTATCCCGCGTCAGGGAGAGGCAGTGCGTAA
AAAGACGCGGACTCATGTGAAATACTGGTTTTTAGTGCGCCAGATCTCTATAATCTCGCGCAACCTATTT
TCCCCTCGAACACTTTTTAAGCCGTAGATAAACAGGCTGGGACACTTCACATGAGCGAAAAATACATCGT
CACCTGGGACATGTTGCAGATCCATGCACGTAAACTCGCAAGCCGACTGATGCCTTCTGAACAATGGAAA
GGCATTATTGCCGTAAGCCGTGGCGGTCTGTACCGGGTGCGTTACTGGCGCGTGAACTGGGTATTCGTCA
TGTCGATACCGTTTGTATTTCCAGCTACGATCACGACAACCAGCGCGAGCTTAAAGTGCTGAAACGCGCA
GAAGGCGATGGCGAAGGCTTCATCGTTATTGATGACCTGGTGGATACCGGTGGTACTGCGGTTGCGATTC
GTGAAATGTATCCAAAAGCGCACTTTGTCACCATCTTCGCAAAACCGGCTGGTCGTCCGCTGGTTGATGA
CTATGTTGTTGATATCCCGCAAGATACCTGGATTGAACAGCCGTGGGATATGGGCGTCGTATTCGTCCCG
CCAATCTCCGGTCGCTAATCTTTTCAACGCCTGGCACTGCCGGGCGTTGTTCTTTTTAACTTCAGGCGGG
TTACAATAGTTTCCAGTAAGTATTCTGGAGGCTGCATCCATGACACAGGCAAACCTGAGCGAAACCCTGT
TCAAACCCCGCTTTAAACATCCTGAAACCTCGACGCTAGTCCGCCGCTTTAATCACGGCGCACAACCGCC
TGTGCAGTCGGCCCTTGATGGTAAAACCATCCCTCACTGGTATCGCATGATTAACCGTCTGATGTGGATC
TGGCGCGGCATTGACCCACGCGAAATCCTCGACGTCCAGGCACGTATTGTGATGAGCGATGCCGAACGTA
CCGACGATGATTTATACGATACGGTGATTGGCTACCGTGGCGGCAACTGGATTTATGAGTGGGCCCCGGA
TCTTTGTGAAGGAACCTTACTTCTGTGGTGTGACATAATTGGACAAACTACCTACAGAGATTTAAAGCTC
TAAGGTAAATATAAAATTTTTAAGTGTATAATGTGTTAAACTACTGATTCTAATTGTTTGTGTATTTTAG
ATTCCAACCTATGGAACTGATGAATGGGAGCAGTGGTGGAATGCCTTTAATGAGGAAAACCTGTTTTGCT
CAGAAGAAATGCCATCTAGTGATGATGAGGCTACTGCTGACTCTCAACATTCTACTCCTCCAAAAAAGAA
GAGAAAGGTAGAAGACCCCAAGGACTTTCCTTCAGAATTGCTAAGTTTTTTGAGTCATGCTGTGTTTAGT
AATAGAACTCTTGCTTGCTTTGCTATTTACACCACAAAGGAAAAAGCTGCACTGCTATACAAGAAAATTA
TGGAAAAATATTCTGTAACCTTTATAAGTAGGCATAACAGTTATAATCATAACATACTGTTTTTTCTTAC
TCCACACAGGCATAGAGTGTCTGCTATTAATAACTATGCTCAAAAATTGTGTACCTTTAGCTTTTTAATT
TGTAAAGGGGTTAATAAGGAATATTTGATGTATAGTGCCTTGACTAGAGATCATAATCAGCCATACCACA
TTTGTAGAGGTTTTACTTGCTTTAAAAAACCTCCCACACCTCCCCCTGAACCTGAAACATAAAATGAATG
CAATTGTTGTTGTTAACTTGTTTATTGCAGCTTATAATGGTTACAAATAAAGCAATAGCATCACAAATTT
CACAAATAAAGCATTTTTTTCACTGCATTCTAGTTGTGGTTTGTCCAAACTCATCAATGTATCTTATCAT
GTCTGGATCAACTGGATAACTCAAGCTAACCAAAATCATCCCAAACTTCCCACCCCATACCCTATTACCA
CTGCCAATTACCTAGTGGTTTCATTTACTCTAAACCTGTGATTCCTCTGAATTATTTTCATTTTAAAGAA
ATTGTATTTGTTAAATATGTACTACAAACTTAGTAG
Features (pLannotate 1.2.2; 39 found; start..end, strand, type, name):
      1..330     +  CDS            nef (fragment): NEF_HV1BR - Experimental evidence at protein level: Swiss-Prot protein existence level 1. Extracellular Nef protein targets CD4(+) T-lymphocytes for apoptosis by interacting with CXCR4 surface receptors (PubMed:14990729). From Human immunodeficiency virus type 1 group M subtype B (isolate BRU/LAI) (HIV-1).
    378..635     +  LTR            5' LTR (truncated): truncated 5' long terminal repeat (LTR) from HIV-1
    682..807     +  misc_feature   HIV-1 Ψ: packaging signal of human immunodeficiency virus type 1
    791..1154    +  CDS            HIV-1 gag (fragment): gag protein from human immunodeficiency virus 1; gag
   1300..1533    +  misc_feature   RRE: The Rev response element (RRE) of HIV-1 allows for Rev-dependent mRNA export from the nucleus to the cytoplasm.
   1910..2010    +  CDS            Rev (fragment): human immunodeficiency virus 1 (HIV-1) Rev protein; rev; enhances nuclear export of unspliced and incompletely spliced viral mRNAs
   2072..2138    +  CDS            small t antigen (fragment): SV40 (simian virus 40) small t antigen
   2164..2375    +  promoter       EF-1α core promoter: core promoter for human elongation factor EF-1α
   2376..2484    +  intron         EF-1α intron A (fragment): intron upstream of the start codon of human EF-1α
   3110..3313    +  intron         EF-1α intron A: truncated intron upstream of the start codon of human EF-1α
   3370..3487    +  misc_feature   cPPT/CTS: central polypurine tract and central termination sequence of HIV-1
   3570..4286    +  CDS            EGFP: EGFP is a basic (constitutively fluorescent) green fluorescent protein published in 1996, derived from Aequorea victoria. It is reported to be a rapidly-maturing weak dimer with moderate acid sensitivity.
   4287..4304    +  misc_feature   MCS (fragment): multiple cloning site
   4328..4348    +  misc_feature   MCS (fragment): multiple cloning site
   4368..4956    +  misc_feature   WPRE: woodchuck hepatitis virus posttranscriptional regulatory element
   5024..5043    +  misc_feature   cPPT/CTS (fragment): central polypurine tract and central termination sequence of HIV-1
   5045..5079    +  LTR            3' LTR (ΔU3) (fragment): self-inactivating 3' long terminal repeat (LTR) from HIV-1
   5124..5394    +  protein_bind   tetracycline response element: contains seven copies of the tetracycline operator tetO tetracycline repressor TetR
   5423..5637    +  promoter       H1 promoter: human H1 RNA promoter
   5702..5720    +  misc_feature   MCS (fragment): pBluescript multiple cloning site
   5728..5761    +  protein_bind   loxP: Cre-mediated recombination occurs in the 8-bp core sequence (GCATACAT). Cre recombinase
   5781..5961    +  LTR            5' LTR (truncated): truncated 5' long terminal repeat (LTR) from HIV-1
   5986..6004    -  promoter       SP6 promoter: promoter for bacteriophage SP6 RNA polymerase
   6232..6511    +  CDS            TcR (fragment): tetracycline efflux protein; tet; confers resistance to tetracycline
   6512..6560    -  misc_feature   bom (fragment): basis of mobility region from pBR322
   6662..6697    -  CDS            rop (fragment): Rop protein, which maintains plasmids at low copy number; rop
   6792..6896    +  promoter       AmpR promoter: bla
   6897..7757    +  CDS            AmpR: β-lactamase; bla; confers resistance to ampicillin, carbenicillin, and related antibiotics
   7928..8516    +  rep_origin     ori: high-copy-number ColE1/pMB1/pBR322/pUC origin of replication
   8699..8755    +  CDS            lacI (fragment): lac repressor; lacI; The lac repressor binds to the lac operator to inhibit transcription in E. coli. This inhibition can be relieved by adding lactose or isopropyl-β-D-thiogalactopyranoside (IPTG).
   8762..9091    +  promoter       SV40 promoter: SV40 enhancer and early promoter
   9291..9410    +  CDS            gpt (fragment): XGPT_ECOLI - Also known as gpp, gxu. Experimental evidence at protein level: Swiss-Prot protein existence level 1. Purine salvage pathway enzyme that catalyzes the transfer of the ribosyl-5-phosphate group from 5-phospho-alpha-D-ribose 1- diphosphate (PRPP) to the N9 position of the 6-oxopurines guanine and xanthine to form the corresponding ribonucleotides GMP (guanosine 5'- monophosphate) and XMP (xanthosine 5'-monophosphate), with the release of PPi. To a lesser extent, also acts on hypoxanthine (PubMed:9100006, PubMed:3886014). Does not ribophosphorylate adenine (PubMed:3886014). From Esch
   9410..9745    +  CDS            gpt (fragment): XGPT_ECOLI - Also known as gpp, gxu. Experimental evidence at protein level: Swiss-Prot protein existence level 1. Purine salvage pathway enzyme that catalyzes the transfer of the ribosyl-5-phosphate group from 5-phospho-alpha-D-ribose 1- diphosphate (PRPP) to the N9 position of the 6-oxopurines guanine and xanthine to form the corresponding ribonucleotides GMP (guanosine 5'- monophosphate) and XMP (xanthosine 5'-monophosphate), with the release of PPi. To a lesser extent, also acts on hypoxanthine (PubMed:9100006, PubMed:3886014). Does not ribophosphorylate adenine (PubMed:3886014). From Esch
   9840..10145   +  CDS            frsA (fragment): FRSA_ECOLI - Also known as yafA. Experimental evidence at protein level: Swiss-Prot protein existence level 1. Catalyzes the hydrolysis of esters (PubMed:15808744). Displays esterase activity toward pNP-butyrate (PubMed:15808744). May stimulate mixed-acid fermentation by acting as a fermentation/respiration switch that down-regulates respiration and up- regulates fermentation rates (PubMed:15169777). From Escherichia coli (strain K12).
  10149..10223   +  CDS            small t antigen (fragment): SV40 (simian virus 40) small t antigen
  10225..10290   +  intron         small t intron: SV40 (simian virus 40) small t antigen intron
  10420..10440   +  CDS            SV40 NLS: nuclear localization signal of SV40 (simian virus 40) large T antigen
  10759..10842   +  CDS            large T antigen (fragment): large T antigen from SV40 (simian virus 40)
  10865..10999   +  polyA_signal   SV40 poly(A) signal: SV40 polyadenylation signal
