[The description below was written by a language model from this plasmid's Addgene catalogue record and pLannotate feature annotations shown in this document.]
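Description:
pLVTH-sip53 is an HIV-1-derived, self-inactivating lentiviral transfer vector built on the pLVTH backbone for drug-controllable RNA interference in mammalian cells, here carrying a short hairpin RNA directed against human TP53 (p53). It is propagated in E. coli through a high-copy ColE1/pUC-type origin with ampicillin selection. As with other LTR-containing plasmids, recombination-deficient strains are recommended. The backbone also retains remnants of older vector elements, including an SV40 promoter–gpt cassette with the SV40 small t intron and polyadenylation signal, and fragments of the tetracycline resistance, rop and bom regions.

Between the LTRs, the annotated viral elements are the Ψ packaging signal, a partial gag sequence, the RRE for Rev-dependent export of the genomic RNA, and a cPPT/CTS. An EF-1α promoter with truncated intron A drives EGFP, followed by a WPRE to boost transcript expression, so transduced cells can be identified by fluorescence. The silencing cassette sits inside the U3-deleted 3' LTR. It consists of a tetracycline response element (seven tetO copies) placed next to the human H1 RNA polymerase III promoter, with a loxP site downstream. The hairpin itself is not annotated as a feature but presumably lies just after the H1 promoter.

Because the 3' LTR U3 region is copied to both ends of the provirus during reverse transcription, the tetO-H1-shRNA unit and loxP site should be duplicated on integration. This doubles the hairpin dose and allows Cre-mediated excision of the intervening provirus. The tetO sites allow shRNA expression to be regulated by a tetracycline-controlled repressor supplied separately, giving conditional p53 knockdown. The depositor notes that the full sequence is approximate and not fully verified.
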