Addgene plasmid #12239: pLVTH-sip53
Depositing lab: Didier Trono. Depositing organization: Swiss Federal Institute of Technology (EPFL). Publication: Conditional suppression of cellular genes: lentivirus vector-mediated drug-inducible RNA interference. Wiznerowicz M, Trono D. J Virol. 2003 Aug . 77(16):8957-61. 10.1128/JVI.77.16.8957-8951.2003 PubMed 12885912.
Backbone
  Vector backbone: pLVTH
  Backbone size w/o insert (bp): 11166
  Vector type: Mammalian Expression, Lentiviral, RNAi, Cre/Lox
Growth in bacteria
  Bacterial resistance: Ampicillin, 100 μg/mL
  Growth temperature: 37°C
  Growth strain: Stbl3
  Growth instructions: Use Stbl3 or HB101 to reduce chance of recombination. Grow at 37C
  Copy number: High Copy
Gene/Insert
  Gene/Insert name: shRNA against p53 (alt name: p53)
  Species: H. sapiens (human)
  Entrez Gene: TP53 (a.k.a. BCC7, BMFS5, LFS1, P53, TRP53)
  Cloning method: Restriction Enzyme
  Sequencing primers: 5′ See map
Terms and licenses: Academic/Nonprofit Terms; Industry Terms: Not Available to Industry
Depositor comments: Please note that the full sequence for this plasmid is approximated and not fully verified. Please visit the Trono lab http://tronolab.epfl.ch for cloning strategies, protocols, publications, and more.
How to cite: pLVTH-sip53 was a gift from Didier Trono (Addgene plasmid # 12239 ; http://n2t.net/addgene:12239 ; RRID:Addgene_12239)
