>Addgene plasmid #12239 | pLVTH-sip53 | addgene partial sequence | sequence record 18778 | H1 5'-tcgctatgtgttctgggaaa-3'
GGATCTTATAAGTTCTGTATGAGACCACAGATCCCCGACTCCAGTGGTAATCTACTTCAAGAGAGTAGAT
TACCACTGGAGTCTTTTTGGAAAAGCTTATCGATACCGTCGCATGGGAATAACTTCGTATAGCATACATT
ATACGAAGTTATGCTGCTTTTTGCTTGTACTGGGTCTCTCTGGTTAGACCAGATCTGAGCCTGGGAGCTC
TCTGGCTAACTAGGGAACCCACTGCTTAAGCCTCAATAAAGCTTGCCTTGAGTGCTTCAAGTAGTGTGTG
CCCGTCTGTTGTGTGACTCTGGTAACTAGAGATCCCTCAGACCCTTTTAGTCAGTGTGGAAAATCTCTAG
CAGCATCTAGAATTAATTCCGTGTATTCTATAGTGTCACCTAAATCGTATGTGTATGATACATAAGGTTA
TGTATTAATTGTAGCCGCGTTCTAACGACAATATGTACAAGCCTAATTGTGTAGCATCTGGCTTACTGAA
GCAGACCCTATCATCTCTCTCGTAAACTGCCGTCAGAGTCGGTTTGGTTGGACGAACCTTCTGAGTTTCT
GGTAACGCCGTCCCGCACCCGGAAATGGTCAGCGAACCAATCAGCAGGGTCATCGCTAGCCAGATCCTCT
ACGCCGGACGCATCTTGGCCGGCATCACCGGCGCCACAGGTGGGGTTGCTGGCGCCTATATC
